>Addgene plasmid #143715 | TFORF0578 | addgene full sequence | sequence record 407846 | Addgene NGS Result
TTAATGTAGTCTTATGCAATACTCTTGTAGTCTTGCAACATGGTAACGATGAGTTAGCAACATGCCTTAC
AAGGAGAGAAAAAGCACCGTGCATGCCGATTGGTGGAAGTAAGGTGGTACGATCGTGCCTTATTAGGAAG
GCAACAGACGGGTCTGACATGGATTGGACGAACCACTGAATTGCCGCATTGCAGAGATATTGTATTTAAG
TGCCTAGCTCGATACATAAACGGGTCTCTCTGGTTAGACCAGATCTGAGCCTGGGAGCTCTCTGGCTAAC
TAGGGAACCCACTGCTTAAGCCTCAATAAAGCTTGCCTTGAGTGCTTCAAGTAGTGTGTGCCCGTCTGTT
GTGTGACTCTGGTAACTAGAGATCCCTCAGACCCTTTTAGTCAGTGTGGAAAATCTCTAGCAGTGGCGCC
CGAACAGGGACTTGAAAGCGAAAGGGAAACCAGAGGAGCTCTCTCGACGCAGGACTCGGCTTGCTGAAGC
GCGCACGGCAAGAGGCGAGGGGCGGCGACTGGTGAGTACGCCAAAAATTTTGACTAGCGGAGGCTAGAAG
GAGAGAGATGGGTGCGAGAGCGTCAGTATTAAGCGGGGGAGAATTAGATCGCGATGGGAAAAAATTCGGT
TAAGGCCAGGGGGAAAGAAAAAATATAAATTAAAACATATAGTATGGGCAAGCAGGGAGCTAGAACGATT
CGCAGTTAATCCTGGCCTGTTAGAAACATCAGAAGGCTGTAGACAAATACTGGGACAGCTACAACCATCC
CTTCAGACAGGATCAGAAGAACTTAGATCATTATATAATACAGTAGCAACCCTCTATTGTGTGCATCAAA
GGATAGAGATAAAAGACACCAAGGAAGCTTTAGACAAGATAGAGGAAGAGCAAAACAAAAGTAAGACCAC
CGCACAGCAAGCGGCCGCTGATCTTCAGACCTGGAGGAGGAGATATGAGGGACAATTGGAGAAGTGAATT
ATATAAATATAAAGTAGTAAAAATTGAACCATTAGGAGTAGCACCCACCAAGGCAAAGAGAAGAGTGGTG
CAGAGAGAAAAAAGAGCAGTGGGAATAGGAGCTTTGTTCCTTGGGTTCTTGGGAGCAGCAGGAAGCACTA
TGGGCGCAGCGTCAATGACGCTGACGGTACAGGCCAGACAATTATTGTCTGGTATAGTGCAGCAGCAGAA
CAATTTGCTGAGGGCTATTGAGGCGCAACAGCATCTGTTGCAACTCACAGTCTGGGGCATCAAGCAGCTC
CAGGCAAGAATCCTGGCTGTGGAAAGATACCTAAAGGATCAACAGCTCCTGGGGATTTGGGGTTGCTCTG
GAAAACTCATTTGCACCACTGCTGTGCCTTGGAATGCTAGTTGGAGTAATAAATCTCTGGAACAGATTTG
GAATCACACGACCTGGATGGAGTGGGACAGAGAAATTAACAATTACACAAGCTTAATACACTCCTTAATT
GAAGAATCGCAAAACCAGCAAGAAAAGAATGAACAAGAATTATTGGAATTAGATAAATGGGCAAGTTTGT
GGAATTGGTTTAACATAACAAATTGGCTGTGGTATATAAAATTATTCATAATGATAGTAGGAGGCTTGGT
AGGTTTAAGAATAGTTTTTGCTGTACTTTCTATAGTGAATAGAGTTAGGCAGGGATATTCACCATTATCG
TTTCAGACCCACCTCCCAACCCCGAGGGGACCCATGCATTGCATCTCAATTAGTCAGCAACCAGGTGTGG
AAAGTCCCCAGGCTCCCCAGCAGGCAGAAGTATGCAAAGCATGCGTCTCAATTAGTCAGCAACCATAGTC
CCGCCCCTAACTCCGCCCATCCCGCCCCTAACTCCGCCCAGTTCCGCCCATTCTCCGCCCCATGGCTGAC
TAATTTTTTTTATTTATGCAGAGGCCGAGGCCGCCTCGGCCTCTGAGCTATTCCAGAAGTAGTGAGGAGG
CTTTTTTGGAGGCCTAGGCTTTTGCAAAAAGCTTTCTAGAGGTACCACCGGAGCTTACCATGACCGAGTA
CAAGCCCACGGTGCGCCTCGCCACCCGCGACGACGTCCCCAGGGCCGTACGCACCCTCGCCGCCGCGTTC
GCCGACTACCCCGCCACGCGCCACACCGTCGATCCGGACCGCCACATCGAGCGGGTCACCGAGCTGCAAG
AACTCTTCCTCACGCGCGTCGGGCTCGACATCGGCAAGGTGTGGGTCGCGGACGACGGCGCCGCCGTGGC
GGTCTGGACCACGCCGGAGAGCGTCGAAGCGGGGGCGGTGTTCGCCGAGATCGGCCCGCGCATGGCCGAG
TTGAGCGGTTCCCGGCTGGCCGCGCAGCAACAGATGGAAGGCCTCCTGGCGCCGCACCGGCCCAAGGAGC
CCGCGTGGTTCCTGGCCACCGTCGGCGTCTCGCCCGACCACCAGGGCAAGGGTCTGGGCAGCGCCGTCGT
GCTCCCCGGAGTGGAGGCGGCCGAGCGCGCCGGGGTGCCCGCCTTCCTGGAGACCTCCGCGCCCCGCAAC
CTCCCCTTCTACGAGCGGCTCGGCTTCACCGTCACCGCCGACGTCGAGGTGCCCGAAGGACCGCGCACCT
GGTGCATGACCCGCAAGCCCGGTGCCAGTTAACGAATTCTAGATCTTGAGACAAATGGCAGTATTCATCC
ACAATTTTAAAAGAAAAGGGGGGATTGGGGGGTACAGTGCAGGGGAAAGAATAGTAGACATAATAGCAAC
AGACATACAAACTAAAGAATTACAAAAACAAATTACAAAAATTCAAAATTTTCGGGTTTATTACAGGGAC
AGCAGAGATCCACTTTGGCGCCGGCTCGAGGCCTGCAGGTGCAAAGATGGATAAAGTTTTAAACAGAGAG
GAATCTTTGCAGCTAATGGACCTTCTAGGTCTTGAAAGGAGTGGGAATTGGCTCCGGTGCCCGTCAGTGG
GCAGAGCGCACATCGCCCACAGTCCCCGAGAAGTTGGGGGGAGGGGTCGGCAATTGAACCGGTGCCTAGA
GAAGGTGGCGCGGGGTAAACTGGGAAAGTGATGTCGTGTACTGGCTCCGCCTTTTTCCCGAGGGTGGGGG
AGAACCGTATATAAGTGCAGTAGTCGCCGTGAACGTTCTTTTTCGCAACGGGTTTGCCGCCAGAACACAG
GTAAGTGCCGTGTGTGGTTCCCGCGGGCCTGGCCTCTTTACGGGTTATGGCCCTTGCGTGCCTTGAATTA
CTTCCACCTGGCTGCAGTACGTGATTCTTGATCCCGAGCTTCGGGTTGGAAGTGGGTGGGAGAGTTCGAG
GCCTTGCGCTTAAGGAGCCCCTTCGCCTCGTGCTTGAGTTGAGGCCTGGCCTGGGCGCTGGGGCCGCCGC
GTGCGAATCTGGTGGCACCTTCGCGCCTGTCTCGCTGCTTTCGATAAGTCTCTAGCCATTTAAAATTTTT
GATGACCTGCTGCGACGCTTTTTTTCTGGCAAGATAGTCTTGTAAATGCGGGCCAAGATCTGCACACTGG
TATTTCGGTTTTTGGGGCCGCGGGCGGCGACGGGGCCCGTGCGTCCCAGCGCACATGTTCGGCGAGGCGG
GGCCTGCGAGCGCGGCCACCGAGAATCGGACGGGGGTAGTCTCAAGCTGGCCGGCCTGCTCTGGTGCCTG
GCCTCGCGCCGCCGTGTATCGCCCCGCCCTGGGCGGCAAGGCTGGCCCGGTCGGCACCAGTTGCGTGAGC
GGAAAGATGGCCGCTTCCCGGCCCTGCTGCAGGGAGCTCAAAATGGAGGACGCGGCGCTCGGGAGAGCGG
GCGGGTGAGTCACCCACACAAAGGAAAAGGGCCTTTCCGTCCTCAGCCGTCGCTTCATGTGACTCCACGG
AGTACCGGGCGCCGTCCAGGCACCTCGATTAGTTCTCGAGCTTTTGGAGTACGTCGTCTTTAGGTTGGGG
GGAGGGGTTTTATGCGATGGAGTTTCCCCACACTGAGTGGGTGGAGACTGAAGTTAGGCCAGCTTGGCAC
TTGATGTAATTCTCCTTGGAATTTGCCCTTTTTGAGTTTGGATCTTGGTTCATTCTCAAGCCTCAGACAG
TGGTTCAAAGTTTTTTTCTTCCATTTCAGGTGTCGTGAGGCTAGCACCGCCACCATGGTAGCCAAACCCC
CAGTAATGTCTTTTCATTTTGCCCAAGACCTTTGGCCAGAGCAGAACATAAAAGATTCTTTCCAGAAAGT
GACACTGAGAAGATACGGAAAATGTGAATATGAGAATTTACAGTTAAGAAAAGGCTGTAAACATGTGGAT
GAGTGTACGGGGCACAAAGGAGGTCATAATACAGTTAACCAATGTTTGACAGCTACCCCAAGCAAAATAT
TCCAGTGTAATAAATATGTGAAAGTCTTTGATAAATTTTCAAATTCAAATAGATATAAGAGAAGACATAC
AGGAAACAAACACTTCAAATGTAAAGAATGTAGCAAATCATTTTGCGTGCTTTCACAACTAACTCAGCAT
AGAAGAATTCATACTAGAGTGAATTCCTACAAATGTGAAGAATGTGGAAAAGCCTTTAACTGGTTCTCAA
CTCTTACTAAACATAAGAGAATTCATACTGGAGAAAAGCCCTACAAATGTGAAGAATGTGGCAAAGCCTT
TAACCAGTCCTCACAACTTACTAGGCATAAGATAATTCATACTGAAGAGAAACCCAACAAATGTGAAGAA
TGTGGCAAGGCCTTTAAACAGGCCTCACACCTTACTATACATAAAATAATTCATACTGGAGAAAAACCTT
ACAAATATGAAGAATGTGGCAAAGTCTTTAGCCAGTCCTCACACCTTACTACACAAAAGATACTTCACAC
TGGAGAGAACCTCTACAAGTGTAAAGAATGTGGAAAAGCTTTTAACCTATTCTCAAATCTTACTAACCAT
AAGAGAATTCATGCTGGGGAGAAACCCTACAAATGTAAAGAATGTGGCAGAGCTTTTAACATATCCTCAA
ACCTTAATAAACAGGAGAAAATTCATACTGGAGGGAAACTCAACAAATGTGAAGAATGTGACAAAGCTTT
TAACCGATCCTTAAAACTTACTGCACATAAGAAAATTCTAATGGAAGAGAAACCCTACAAATGTGAAGAA
TGTGGCAAAGTCTTTAACCAGTTCTCAACTCTTACTAGACATAAGATAATTCATACTGGAGAGAAACCCT
ACAAATGTAAAGAATGTGGCAAAGCTTTTAACCAATCTTCAAACCTTACTGAACATAAGAAAATTCATAC
TGCAGAGAAATCCTATAAATGTGAAGAATGTGGCAAAGCTTTTAACCAACACTCAAACCTAATTAACCAT
AGGAAAATTTATTCTGGAGAGAAACCATACAAATGTGAAGAATGTGGAAAAGCTTTTAATCGATCCTCAA
CCCTTACTAGACATAAGAAAATTCATACTGGAGAGAAACCCTACAAATGTGAAGAATGTGACAGAGCTTT
TAGCCAGTCTTCAAACCTTACTGAACATAAGAAAATTCATACTGGAGAGAAACCCTATAAATGTGAGGAA
TGTGGCAAAGCTTTTAACCGATTCTCAACCCTTACTAAACATAAGAGAATTCATACTGGAGAAAAACCCT
ATAAATGTGAAGAATGTGGAAAAGCCTTTAATCAATCCTATCAACTTACTAGACATAAGATAGTTCATAC
TAAAGAGAAACTCAACAAATGTGAAGAATTTGGCAAGGCCTTTAAACAGTCCTCACACCGTACTATACAT
AAAATTATTCATACTGGAGAGAAACCCTACAAATGTGAAGAACATGGCAAAGTTTTTAACCAGTCCTCAA
ACCTTACTACACAAAAGATAATTCATACTGGAGAGAACCTCTACAAATTTGAAGAACATGGAAAAGCTTT
TAACCTATTCTCAAACATTACTAACCATAAGATAATTTATACTGGAGAGAAACCCCACAAATGTGAAGAA
TGTGGAAAAGCTTATAACCGATTCTCAAACCTAACTATACATAAGAGAATTCATACGGGAGAGAAACCTT
ACCAATGTGCAGAATGTGGCAAAGCCTTTAACTGCTCCTCAACCCTTAATAGACATAAGATAATTCATAC
TGGAGAGAAACCTTACAAATGTAAAGAATGTGGCAAAGCTTTTAACCTATCCTCAACCCTTACTGCACAT
AAGAAAATTCATACTGGAGAGAAACCCTATAAATGTGAAGAATGTGGCAAAGCTTTTAACCAATCCTCAA
ACCTTACTACACATAAGAAAATTCATACTTCAGAGAAACCCTACAAATGTGAAGAATGTGGCAAATCCTT
TAACCAGTTCTCATCTCTTAATATACATAAGATAATTCATACTGGAGAGAAACCCTACAAATGTGGAGAT
TATGGCAGAGCTTTCAACCTATCCTCAAATCTTACTACACATAAGAAAATTCATACTGGAGAGAAACCCT
ACAAATGTGAGTATGGCAAAACTTAGTAATGAACTAGTCCGTAACTTGAAAGTATTTCGATTTCTTGGCT
TTATATATCTTGTGGAAAGGACGATACATAACGGGATAGGAGTCTGGAACGCGTTAAGTCGACAATCAAC
CTCTGGATTACAAAATTTGTGAAAGATTGACTGGTATTCTTAACTATGTTGCTCCTTTTACGCTATGTGG
ATACGCTGCTTTAATGCCTTTGTATCATGCTATTGCTTCCCGTATGGCTTTCATTTTCTCCTCCTTGTAT
AAATCCTGGTTGCTGTCTCTTTATGAGGAGTTGTGGCCCGTTGTCAGGCAACGTGGCGTGGTGTGCACTG
TGTTTGCTGACGCAACCCCCACTGGTTGGGGCATTGCCACCACCTGTCAGCTCCTTTCCGGGACTTTCGC
TTTCCCCCTCCCTATTGCCACGGCGGAACTCATCGCCGCCTGCCTTGCCCGCTGCTGGACAGGGGCTCGG
CTGTTGGGCACTGACAATTCCGTGGTGTTGTCGGGGAAATCATCGTCCTTTCCTTGGCTGCTCGCCTGTG
TTGCCACCTGGATTCTGCGCGGGACGTCCTTCTGCTACGTCCCTTCGGCCCTCAATCCAGCGGACCTTCC
TTCCCGCGGCCTGCTGCCGGCTCTGCGGCCTCTTCCGCGTCTTCGCCTTCGCCCTCAGACGAGTCGGATC
TCCCTTTGGGCCGCCTCCCCGCGTCGACTTTAAGACCAATGACTTACAAGGCAGCTGTAGATCTTAGCCA
CTTTTTAAAAGAAAAGGGGGGACTGGAAGGGCTAATTCACTCCCAACGAAGACAAGATCTGCTTTTTGCT
TGTACTGGGTCTCTCTGGTTAGACCAGATCTGAGCCTGGGAGCTCTCTGGCTAACTAGGGAACCCACTGC
TTAAGCCTCAATAAAGCTTGCCTTGAGTGCTTCAAGTAGTGTGTGCCCGTCTGTTGTGTGACTCTGGTAA
CTAGAGATCCCTCAGACCCTTTTAGTCAGTGTGGAAAATCTCTAGCAGTACGTATAGTAGTTCATGTCAT
CTTATTATTCAGTATTTATAACTTGCAAAGAAATGAATATCAGAGAGTGAGAGGAACTTGTTTATTGCAG
CTTATAATGGTTACAAATAAAGCAATAGCATCACAAATTTCACAAATAAAGCATTTTTTTCACTGCATTC
TAGTTGTGGTTTGTCCAAACTCATCAATGTATCTTATCATGTCTGGCTCTAGCTATCCCGCCCCTAACTC
CGCCCATCCCGCCCCTAACTCCGCCCAGTTCCGCCCATTCTCCGCCCCATGGCTGACTAATTTTTTTTAT
TTATGCAGAGGCCGAGGCCGCCTCGGCCTCTGAGCTATTCCAGAAGTAGTGAGGAGGCTTTTTTGGAGGC
CTAGGGACGTACCCAATTCGCCCTATAGTGAGTCGTATTACGCGCGCTCACTGGCCGTCGTTTTACAACG
TCGTGACTGGGAAAACCCTGGCGTTACCCAACTTAATCGCCTTGCAGCACATCCCCCTTTCGCCAGCTGG
CGTAATAGCGAAGAGGCCCGCACCGATCGCCCTTCCCAACAGTTGCGCAGCCTGAATGGCGAATGGG
[124 nt withheld, positions 8048-8171]
C
[91 nt withheld, positions 8173-8263]
A
[49 nt withheld, positions 8265-8313]
CCTTTGACGTTGGAGTCCACGTTCTTT
[37 nt withheld, positions 8341-8377]
ACCCTATCTCGGTCTATTCTTTTGATTTATAAGGGATTTTGCCGATTTCGGCCTATTGGTTAAAAAATGA
GCTGATTTAACAAAAATTTAACGCGAATTTTAACAAAATATTAACGCTTACAATTTAGGTGGCACTTTTC
GGGGAAATGTGCGCGGAACCCCTATTTGTTTATTTTTCTAAATACATTCAAATATGTATCCGCTCATGAG
ACAATAACCCTGATAAATGCTTCAATAATATTGAAAAAGGAAGAGTATGAGTATTCAACATTTCCGTGTC
GCCCTTATTCCCTTTTTTGCGGCATTTTGCCTTCCTGTTTTTGCTCACCCAGAAACGCTGGTGAAAGTAA
AAGATGCTGAAGATCAGTTGGGTGCACGAGTGGGTTACATCGAACTGGATCTCAACAGCGGTAAGATCCT
TGAGAGTTTTCGCCCCGAAGAACGTTTTCCAATGATGAGCACTTTTAAAGTTCTGCTATGTGGCGCGGTA
TTATCCCGTATTGACGCCGGGCAAGAGCAACTCGGTCGCCGCATACACTATTCTCAGAATGACTTGGTTG
AGTACTCACCAGTCACAGAAAAGCATCTTACGGATGGCATGACAGTAAGAGAATTATGCAGTGCTGCCAT
AACCATGAGTGATAACACTGCGGCCAACTTACTTCTGACAACGATCGGAGGACCGAAGGAGCTAACCGCT
TTTTTGCACAACATGGGGGATCATGTAACTCGCCTTGATCGTTGGGAACCGGAGCTGAATGAAGCCATAC
CAAACGACGAGCGTGACACCACGATGCCTGTAGCAATGGCAACAACGTTGCGCAAACTATTAACTGGCGA
ACTACTTACTCTAGCTTCCCGGCAACAATTAATAGACTGGATGGAGGCGGATAAAGTTGCAGGACCACTT
CTGCGCTCGGCCCTTCCGGCTGGCTGGTTTATTGCTGATAAATCTGGAGCCGGTGAGCGTGGGTCTCGCG
GTATCATTGCAGCACTGGGGCCAGATGGTAAGCCCTCCCGTATCGTAGTTATCTACACGACGGGGAGTCA
GGCAACTATGGATGAACGAAATAGACAGATCGCTGAGATAGGTGCCTCACTGATTAAGCATTGGTAACTG
TCAGACCAAGTTTACTCATATATACTTTAGATTGATTTAAAACTTCATTTTTAATTTAAAAGGATCTAGG
TGAAGATCCTTTTTGATAATCTCATGACCAAAATCCCTTAACGTGAGTTTTCGTTCCACTGAGCGTCAGA
CCCCGTAGAAAAGATCAAAGGATCTTCTTGAGATCCTTTTTTTCTGCGCGTAATCTGCTGCTTGCAAACA
AAAAAACCACCGCTACCAGCGGTGGTTTGTTTGCCGGATCAAGAGCTACCAACTCTTTTTCCGAAGGTAA
CTGGCTTCAGCAGAGCGCAGATACCAAATACTGTTCTTCTAGTGTAGCCGTAGTTAGGCCACCACTTCAA
GAACTCTGTAGCACCGCCTACATACCTCGCTCTGCTAATCCTGTTACCAGTGGCTGCTGCCAGTGGCGAT
AAGTCGTGTCTTACCGGGTTGGACTCAAGACGATAGTTACCGGATAAGGCGCAGCGGTCGGGCTGAACGG
GGGGTTCGTGCACACAGCCCAGCTTGGAGCGAACGACCTACACCGAACTGAGATACCTACAGCGTGAGCT
ATGAGAAAGCGCCACGCTTCCCGAAGGGAGAAAGGCGGACAGGTATCCGGTAAGCGGCAGGGTCGGAACA
GGAGAGCGCACGAGGGAGCTTCCAGGGGGAAACGCCTGGTATCTTTATAGTCCTGTCGGGTTTCGCCACC
TCTGACTTGAGCGTCGATTTTTGTGATGCTCGTCAGGGGGGCGGAGCCTATGGAAAAACGCCAGCAACGC
GGCCTTTTTACGGTTCCTGGCCTTTTGCTGGCCTTTTGCTCACATGTTCTTTCCTGCGTTATCCCCTGAT
TCTGTGGATAACCGTATTACCGCCTTTGAGTGAGCTGATACCGCTCGCCGCAGCCGAACGACCGAGCGCA
GCGAGTCAGTGAGCGAGGAAGCGGAAGAGCGCCCAATACGCAAACCGCCTCTCCCCGCGCGTTGGCCGAT
TCATTAATGCAGCTGGCACGACAGGTTTCCCGACTGGAAAGCGGGCAGTGAGCGCAACGCAATTAATGTG
AGTTAGCTCACTCATTAGGCACCCCAGGCTTTACACTTTATGCTTCCGGCTCGTATGTTGTGTGGAATTG
TGAGCGGATAACAATTTCACACAGGAAACAGCTATGACCATGATTACGCCAAGCGCGCAATTAACCCTCA
CTAAAGGGAACAAAAGCTGGAGCTGCAAGC
Features (pLannotate 1.2.2; 31 found; start..end, strand, type, name):
      5..231     +  promoter       RSV promoter: Rous sarcoma virus enhancer/promoter
    232..412     +  LTR            5' LTR (truncated): truncated 5' long terminal repeat (LTR) from HIV-1
    459..584     +  misc_feature   HIV-1 Ψ: packaging signal of human immunodeficiency virus type 1
    568..931     +  CDS            HIV-1 gag (fragment): gag protein from human immunodeficiency virus 1; gag
   1077..1310    +  misc_feature   RRE: The Rev response element (RRE) of HIV-1 allows for Rev-dependent mRNA export from the nucleus to the cytoplasm.
   1687..1713    +  CDS            Rev (fragment): human immunodeficiency virus 1 (HIV-1) Rev protein; rev; enhances nuclear export of unspliced and incompletely spliced viral mRNAs
   1720..1743    +  promoter       SV40 promoter (fragment): SV40 early promoter
   1744..1815    +  promoter       SV40 promoter (fragment): SV40 enhancer and early promoter
   1839..1974    +  rep_origin     SV40 ori: SV40 origin of replication
   2020..2616    +  CDS            PuroR (fragment): puromycin N-acetyltransferase; pac from Streptomyces; confers resistance to puromycin
   2665..2782    +  misc_feature   cPPT/CTS: central polypurine tract and central termination sequence of HIV-1
   2847..2913    +  CDS            small t antigen (fragment): SV40 (simian virus 40) small t antigen
   2920..4098    +  promoter       EF-1α promoter: strong constitutive promoter for human elongation factor EF-1α
   4118..4417    +  CDS            ZNF138 (fragment): ZN138_HUMAN - Experimental evidence at protein level: Swiss-Prot protein existence level 1. May be involved in transcriptional regulation as a repressor. From Homo sapiens (Human).
   6479..6532    +  promoter       U6 promoter (fragment): RNA polymerase III promoter for human U6 snRNA
   6574..7162    +  misc_feature   WPRE: woodchuck hepatitis virus posttranscriptional regulatory element
   7213..7232    +  misc_feature   cPPT/CTS (fragment): central polypurine tract and central termination sequence of HIV-1
   7234..7467    +  LTR            3' LTR (ΔU3): self-inactivating 3' long terminal repeat (LTR) from HIV-1
   7545..7666    +  polyA_signal   SV40 poly(A) signal: SV40 polyadenylation signal
   7706..7841    +  rep_origin     SV40 ori: SV40 origin of replication
   7862..7880    -  promoter       T7 promoter: promoter for bacteriophage T7 RNA polymerase
   7888..8043    +  CDS            lacZα (fragment): LacZα fragment of β-galactosidase; lacZ fragment
   8048..8476    +  rep_origin     f1 ori (sequence partly withheld): f1 bacteriophage origin of replication; arrow indicates direction of (+) strand synthesis
   8529..8633    +  promoter       AmpR promoter: bla
   8634..9494    +  CDS            AmpR: β-lactamase; bla; confers resistance to ampicillin, carbenicillin, and related antibiotics
   9665..10253   +  rep_origin     ori: high-copy-number ColE1/pMB1/pBR322/pUC origin of replication
  10436..10528   +  CDS            lacI (fragment): lac repressor; lacI; The lac repressor binds to the lac operator to inhibit transcription in E. coli. This inhibition can be relieved by adding lactose or isopropyl-β-D-thiogalactopyranoside (IPTG).
  10541..10562   +  protein_bind   CAP binding site: CAP binding activates transcription in the presence of cAMP. E. coli catabolite activator protein
  10577..10607   +  promoter       lac promoter: promoter for the E. coli lac operon
  10611..10633   +  protein_bind   lac operator (fragment): The lac repressor binds to the lac operator to inhibit transcription in E. coli. This inhibition can be relieved by adding lactose or isopropyl-β-D-thiogalactopyranoside (IPTG). lac repressor encoded by lacI
  10676..10694   +  promoter       T3 promoter: promoter for bacteriophage T3 RNA polymerase
