[The description below was written by a language model from this plasmid's Addgene catalogue record and pLannotate feature annotations shown in this document.]
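Description:
TFORF0578 is a lentiviral mammalian expression plasmid built on the pLX_TRC317 backbone from the Broad Institute Genetic Perturbation Platform. It carries the human zinc-finger transcription factor ZNF107 as a synthesized open reading frame of about 2.45 kb, in a construct of roughly 10.7 kb. In bacteria it is maintained through a high-copy ColE1/pUC-type origin and selected with ampicillin via the β-lactamase gene. An f1 origin and remnants of a lac/T7/T3 cloning region are also present in the backbone.

The viral portion follows a third-generation, self-inactivating layout. An RSV promoter drives a truncated HIV-1 5' LTR, followed by the Ψ packaging signal with a partial gag sequence, the Rev response element for Rev-dependent export of the genomic RNA, a cPPT/CTS element and a ΔU3 3' LTR with a downstream SV40 polyadenylation signal. Two expression units sit between the LTRs. An SV40 early promoter drives puromycin N-acetyltransferase, allowing selection of transduced cells. A full-length EF-1α promoter drives the ZNF107 ORF, with a WPRE downstream to enhance transcript expression.

The automated annotation labels only the first 300 nt after the promoter, as a ZNF138 fragment. This most likely reflects homology between conserved N-terminal regions of related zinc-finger proteins rather than a different insert, and the rest of the ORF is unannotated. The unique 24-bp barcode described for this collection is likewise not annotated, so its position is not given by the record. The plasmid belongs to a barcoded transcription factor overexpression library, in which the barcodes allow each factor to be identified in pooled screens such as directed differentiation experiments. The depositor notes that the plasmid may recombine during propagation.
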