Addgene plasmid #143715: TFORF0578
Purpose: Lentiviral vector for overexpressing transcription factor ORFs with unique 24-bp barcodes. Barcodes facilitate identification of transcription factors in pooled screens.
Depositing lab: Feng Zhang. Depositing organization: Broad Institute. Publication: A transcription factor atlas of directed differentiation. Joung J, Ma S, Tay T, Geiger-Schuller KR, Kirchgatterer PC, Verdine VK, Guo B, Arias-Garcia MA, Allen WE, Singh A, Kuksenko O, Abudayyeh OO, Gootenberg JS, Fu Z, Macrae RK, Buenrostro JD, Regev A, Zhang F. Cell. 2023 Jan 5;186(1):209-229.e26. doi: 10.1016/j.cell.2022.11.026. PubMed 36608654.
Backbone
  Vector backbone: pLX_TRC317
  Backbone manufacturer: Broad Institute Genetic Perturbation Platform
  Backbone size w/o insert (bp): 8264
  Vector type: Mammalian Expression, Lentiviral
  Selectable markers: Puromycin
Growth in bacteria
  Bacterial resistance: Ampicillin, 100 μg/mL
  Growth temperature: 37°C
  Growth strain: NEB Stable
  Copy number: High Copy
Gene/Insert
  Gene/Insert name: ZNF107
  Species: H. sapiens (human)
  Insert size (bp): 2453
  Entrez Gene: ZNF107 (a.k.a. Y8, ZFD25, ZNF588, smap-7)
  Promoter: EF1a
  Cloning method: Unknown
  Sequencing primers: 5′ GGGTGGAGACTGAAGTTAGGCCAG; 3′ CACATAGCGTAAAAGGAGCAACATAG
Terms and licenses: Academic/Nonprofit Terms; Industry Terms: Not Available to Industry
Depositor comments: XM_017012284,XM_017012283,XM_017012285,NM_001013746,NM_016220,XM_017012286,ENST00000344930,ENST00000423627,ENST00000395391 . The transcription factor ORF portion of this plasmid was synthesized by Genewiz. Please test multiple small colonies in case of plasmid recombination. To make this collection available in a timely manner, a portion of this collection was not fully sequenced by Addgene. If an Addgene verified full plasmid sequence is not available, please contact us prior to placing an order to request the full sequence.
How to cite: TFORF0578 was a gift from Feng Zhang (Addgene plasmid # 143715 ; http://n2t.net/addgene:143715 ; RRID:Addgene_143715)
