>Addgene plasmid #143715 | TFORF0578 | depositor partial sequence | sequence record 283275 | Insert
ACCGCCACCATGGTAGCCAAACCCCCAGTAATGTCTTTTCATTTTGCCCAAGACCTTTGGCCAGAGCAGA
ACATAAAAGATTCTTTCCAGAAAGTGACACTGAGAAGATACGGAAAATGTGAATATGAGAATTTACAGTT
AAGAAAAGGCTGTAAACATGTGGATGAGTGTACGGGGCACAAAGGAGGTCATAATACAGTTAACCAATGT
TTGACAGCTACCCCAAGCAAAATATTCCAGTGTAATAAATATGTGAAAGTCTTTGATAAATTTTCAAATT
CAAATAGATATAAGAGAAGACATACAGGAAACAAACACTTCAAATGTAAAGAATGTAGCAAATCATTTTG
CGTGCTTTCACAACTAACTCAGCATAGAAGAATTCATACTAGAGTGAATTCCTACAAATGTGAAGAATGT
GGAAAAGCCTTTAACTGGTTCTCAACTCTTACTAAACATAAGAGAATTCATACTGGAGAAAAGCCCTACA
AATGTGAAGAATGTGGCAAAGCCTTTAACCAGTCCTCACAACTTACTAGGCATAAGATAATTCATACTGA
AGAGAAACCCAACAAATGTGAAGAATGTGGCAAGGCCTTTAAACAGGCCTCACACCTTACTATACATAAA
ATAATTCATACTGGAGAAAAACCTTACAAATATGAAGAATGTGGCAAAGTCTTTAGCCAGTCCTCACACC
TTACTACACAAAAGATACTTCACACTGGAGAGAACCTCTACAAGTGTAAAGAATGTGGAAAAGCTTTTAA
CCTATTCTCAAATCTTACTAACCATAAGAGAATTCATGCTGGGGAGAAACCCTACAAATGTAAAGAATGT
GGCAGAGCTTTTAACATATCCTCAAACCTTAATAAACAGGAGAAAATTCATACTGGAGGGAAACTCAACA
AATGTGAAGAATGTGACAAAGCTTTTAACCGATCCTTAAAACTTACTGCACATAAGAAAATTCTAATGGA
AGAGAAACCCTACAAATGTGAAGAATGTGGCAAAGTCTTTAACCAGTTCTCAACTCTTACTAGACATAAG
ATAATTCATACTGGAGAGAAACCCTACAAATGTAAAGAATGTGGCAAAGCTTTTAACCAATCTTCAAACC
TTACTGAACATAAGAAAATTCATACTGCAGAGAAATCCTATAAATGTGAAGAATGTGGCAAAGCTTTTAA
CCAACACTCAAACCTAATTAACCATAGGAAAATTTATTCTGGAGAGAAACCATACAAATGTGAAGAATGT
GGAAAAGCTTTTAATCGATCCTCAACCCTTACTAGACATAAGAAAATTCATACTGGAGAGAAACCCTACA
AATGTGAAGAATGTGACAGAGCTTTTAGCCAGTCTTCAAACCTTACTGAACATAAGAAAATTCATACTGG
AGAGAAACCCTATAAATGTGAGGAATGTGGCAAAGCTTTTAACCGATTCTCAACCCTTACTAAACATAAG
AGAATTCATACTGGAGAAAAACCCTATAAATGTGAAGAATGTGGAAAAGCCTTTAATCAATCCTATCAAC
TTACTAGACATAAGATAGTTCATACTAAAGAGAAACTCAACAAATGTGAAGAATTTGGCAAGGCCTTTAA
ACAGTCCTCACACCGTACTATACATAAAATTATTCATACTGGAGAGAAACCCTACAAATGTGAAGAACAT
GGCAAAGTTTTTAACCAGTCCTCAAACCTTACTACACAAAAGATAATTCATACTGGAGAGAACCTCTACA
AATTTGAAGAACATGGAAAAGCTTTTAACCTATTCTCAAACATTACTAACCATAAGATAATTTATACTGG
AGAGAAACCCCACAAATGTGAAGAATGTGGAAAAGCTTATAACCGATTCTCAAACCTAACTATACATAAG
AGAATTCATACGGGAGAGAAACCTTACCAATGTGCAGAATGTGGCAAAGCCTTTAACTGCTCCTCAACCC
TTAATAGACATAAGATAATTCATACTGGAGAGAAACCTTACAAATGTAAAGAATGTGGCAAAGCTTTTAA
CCTATCCTCAACCCTTACTGCACATAAGAAAATTCATACTGGAGAGAAACCCTATAAATGTGAAGAATGT
GGCAAAGCTTTTAACCAATCCTCAAACCTTACTACACATAAGAAAATTCATACTTCAGAGAAACCCTACA
AATGTGAAGAATGTGGCAAATCCTTTAACCAGTTCTCATCTCTTAATATACATAAGATAATTCATACTGG
AGAGAAACCCTACAAATGTGGAGATTATGGCAGAGCTTTCAACCTATCCTCAAATCTTACTACACATAAG
AAAATTCATACTGGAGAGAAACCCTACAAATGTGAGTATGGCAAAACTTAGTAATGAACTAGTCCGTAAC
TTGAAAGTATTTCGATTTCTTGGCTTTATATATCTTGTGGAAAGGACGATACATAACGGGATAGGAGTCT
GGA
