>Addgene plasmid #143715 | TFORF0578 | depositor partial sequence | sequence record 283276 | Barcode
TACATAACGGGATAGGAGTCTGGA
